Addgene plasmid #177767: pcDNA3.1_Hygro(+)_GRHL1-R9A-L3F6H
Purpose: Overexpression of 3xFLAG-6xHis tagged human GRHL1 (R9A mutation)
Depositing lab: Michael Ristow. Depositing organization: ETH Zurich (Swiss Federal Institute of Technology). Publication: Grainyhead 1 acts as a drug-inducible conserved transcriptional regulator linked to insulin signaling and lifespan. Grigolon G, Araldi E, Erni R, Wu JY, Thomas C, La Fortezza M, Laube B, Pohlmann D, Stoffel M, Zarse K, Carreira EM, Ristow M, Fischer F. Nat Commun. 2022 Jan 10;13(1):107. doi: 10.1038/s41467-021-27732-4. PubMed 35013237.
Backbone
  Vector backbone: pcDNA3.1/Hygro(+) (Thermo Fisher Scientific, #V87020)
  Vector type: Mammalian Expression
Growth in bacteria
  Bacterial resistance: Ampicillin, 100 μg/mL
  Growth temperature: 37°C
  Growth strain: DH5alpha
  Copy number: High Copy
Gene/Insert
  Gene/Insert name: GRHL1
  Species: H. sapiens (human)
  Mutation: R9A
  Entrez Gene: GRHL1 (a.k.a. LBP32, MGR, NH32, TFCP2L2)
  Cloning method: Restriction Enzyme; 5′ cloning site Unknown (unknown if destroyed)
Terms and licenses: Academic/Nonprofit Terms; Industry Terms: Not Available to Industry
How to cite: pcDNA3.1_Hygro(+)_GRHL1-R9A-L3F6H was a gift from Michael Ristow (Addgene plasmid # 177767 ; http://n2t.net/addgene:177767 ; RRID:Addgene_177767)
