[The description below was written by a language model from this plasmid's Addgene catalogue record and pLannotate feature annotations shown in this document.]
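Description:
pcDNA3.1_Hygro(+)_GRHL1-R9A-L3F6H is a mammalian expression plasmid of about 7.5 kb, built on the commercial pcDNA3.1/Hygro(+) backbone, for overexpressing a tagged point mutant of the human transcription factor Grainyhead-like 1 (GRHL1). It is propagated in E. coli as a high-copy plasmid through a ColE1/pUC-type origin with ampicillin selection from the β-lactamase gene. An f1 origin is also present and allows single-stranded DNA production. For selection in mammalian cells, a separate cassette places the hygromycin phosphotransferase gene under the SV40 enhancer/early promoter, terminated by an SV40 polyadenylation signal, so stably transfected cells can be selected with hygromycin.

The payload is driven by the human cytomegalovirus immediate-early enhancer and promoter. A T7 promoter sits just upstream of the insert and could be used for in vitro transcription or sequencing. The GRHL1 open reading frame carries an arginine-to-alanine substitution at residue 9 (R9A). It is followed at its 3′ end by the tag sequences, so the tag is C-terminal, and the transcript ends at the bovine growth hormone polyadenylation signal. The record describes the tag as 3xFLAG-6xHis. The automated annotation flags only a FLAG fragment and a His-tag fragment there, with an unannotated stretch between the GRHL1 coding sequence and these hits that may hold a linker and the remaining FLAG repeats. Short hits labelled HIV-1 LTR, ble, lacI and a second SV40 promoter fragment are most likely backbone remnants or annotation artefacts rather than functional elements.

The stated purpose is overexpression of the tagged GRHL1 R9A protein, and the tags allow immunodetection and affinity purification. The record does not state the functional consequence of the R9A mutation.
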