Features (pLannotate 1.2.2; 22 found; start..end, strand, type, name):
    152..531     +  enhancer       CMV enhancer: human cytomegalovirus immediate early enhancer
    532..735     +  promoter       CMV promoter: human cytomegalovirus (CMV) immediate early promoter
    731..764     +  LTR            5' LTR (truncated) (fragment): truncated 5' long terminal repeat (LTR) from HIV-1
    780..798     +  promoter       T7 promoter: promoter for bacteriophage T7 RNA polymerase
    818..2671    +  CDS            GRHL1: GRHL1_HUMAN - Also known as LBP32, MGR, TFCP2L2 From Homo sapiens (Human).
   2756..2776    +  CDS            FLAG (fragment): FLAG® epitope tag, followed by an enterokinase cleavage site
   2777..2794    +  CDS            9xHis (fragment): 9xHis affinity tag
   2897..3121    +  polyA_signal   bGH poly(A) signal: bovine growth hormone polyadenylation signal
   3125..3146    +  promoter       SV40 promoter (fragment): SV40 enhancer and early promoter
   3167..3595    +  rep_origin     f1 ori (sequence partly withheld): f1 bacteriophage origin of replication; arrow indicates direction of (+) strand synthesis
   3609..3938    +  promoter       SV40 promoter: SV40 enhancer and early promoter
   3987..5012    +  CDS            HygR: aminoglycoside phosphotransferase from E. coli; aph(4)-Ia; confers resistance to hygromycin
   5022..5147    +  CDS            ble (fragment): BLE_KLEPN - Experimental evidence at protein level: Swiss-Prot protein existence level 1. Binding protein with a strong affinity to the bleomycin family of antibiotics. Binds to CL990; an antimitotic-antibiotic compound. From Klebsiella pneumoniae.
   5142..5263    +  polyA_signal   SV40 poly(A) signal: SV40 polyadenylation signal
   5336..5352    -  protein_bind   lac operator: The lac repressor binds to the lac operator to inhibit transcription in E. coli. This inhibition can be relieved by adding lactose or isopropyl-β-D-thiogalactopyranoside (IPTG). lac repressor encoded by lacI
   5360..5390    -  promoter       lac promoter: promoter for the E. coli lac operon
   5405..5426    -  protein_bind   CAP binding site: CAP binding activates transcription in the presence of cAMP. E. coli catabolite activator protein
   5439..5531    -  CDS            lacI (fragment): lac repressor; lacI; The lac repressor binds to the lac operator to inhibit transcription in E. coli. This inhibition can be relieved by adding lactose or isopropyl-β-D-thiogalactopyranoside (IPTG).
   5714..6302    -  rep_origin     ori: high-copy-number ColE1/pMB1/pBR322/pUC origin of replication
   6473..7333    -  CDS            AmpR: β-lactamase; bla; confers resistance to ampicillin, carbenicillin, and related antibiotics
   7334..7438    -  promoter       AmpR promoter: bla
   7497..7549    -  misc_feature   bom (fragment): basis of mobility region from pBR322
>Addgene plasmid #177767 | pcDNA3.1_Hygro(+)_GRHL1-R9A-L3F6H | addgene full sequence | sequence record 354388 | Addgene NGS Result
CTCCCTGCTTGTGTGTTGGAGGTCGCTGAGTAGTGCGCGAGCAAAATTTAAGCTACAACAAGGCAAGGCT
TGACCGACAATTGCATGAAGAATCTGCTTAGGGTTAGGCGTTTTGCGCTGCTTCGCGATGTACGGGCCAG
ATATACGCGTTGACATTGATTATTGACTAGTTATTAATAGTAATCAATTACGGGGTCATTAGTTCATAGC
CCATATATGGAGTTCCGCGTTACATAACTTACGGTAAATGGCCCGCCTGGCTGACCGCCCAACGACCCCC
GCCCATTGACGTCAATAATGACGTATGTTCCCATAGTAACGCCAATAGGGACTTTCCATTGACGTCAATG
GGTGGAGTATTTACGGTAAACTGCCCACTTGGCAGTACATCAAGTGTATCATATGCCAAGTACGCCCCCT
ATTGACGTCAATGACGGTAAATGGCCCGCCTGGCATTATGCCCAGTACATGACCTTATGGGACTTTCCTA
CTTGGCAGTACATCTACGTATTAGTCATCGCTATTACCATGGTGATGCGGTTTTGGCAGTACATCAATGG
GCGTGGATAGCGGTTTGACTCACGGGGATTTCCAAGTCTCCACCCCATTGACGTCAATGGGAGTTTGTTT
TGGCACCAAAATCAACGGGACTTTCCAAAATGTCGTAACAACTCCGCCCCATTGACGCAAATGGGCGGTA
GGCGTGTACGGTGGGAGGTCTATATAAGCAGAGCTCTCTGGCTAACTAGAGAACCCACTGCTTACTGGCT
TATCGAAATTAATACGACTCACTATAGGGAGACCCAAGCTGGCTAGCATGACACAGGAGTACGACAACAA
AGCCCCAGTGTTGGTTCTTCAGAATGAAGCACTTTATCCACAGCGGCGGTCCTACACTAGTGAGGATGAG
GCCTGGAAATCCTTCCTGGAAAACCCTCTCACTGCAGCGACCAAAGCGATGATGAGCATCAATGGAGATG
AAGACAGCGCCGCTGCGCTGGGCCTGCTCTATGACTACTACAAGGTTCCAAGAGAGAGAAGGTCATCAAC
AGCAAAGCCAGAGGTGGAGCACCCTGAGCCAGATCACAGCAAAAGAAACAGCATACCAATTGTGACAGAG
CAGCCCCTCATCTCTGCTGGAGAAAACAGAGTGCAAGTACTGAAAAATGTGCCATTTAACATTGTCCTTC
CCCATGGCAACCAGCTGGGCATTGATAAGAGAGGCCATCTGACAGCTCCAGATACGACAGTCACTGTCTC
CATAGCAACGATGCCTACCCACTCCATCAAGACAGAAACCCAGCCACATGGCTTCGCTGTGGGAATCCCC
CCAGCAGTGTATCATCCTGAGCCCACTGAGCGGGTGGTGGTTTTCGATCGGAATCTCAATACTGACCAGT
TCAGCTCTGGTGCTCAAGCCCCAAATGCTCAAAGGCGAACTCCAGACTCGACCTTCTCAGAGACCTTCAA
GGAAGGCGTTCAGGAGGTTTTCTTCCCCTCGGATCTCAGTCTGCGGATGCCTGGCATGAATTCAGAGGAC
TATGTTTTTGACAGTGTTTCTGGGAACAACTTTGAATATACCCTAGAAGCTTCAAAATCACTTCGACAGA
AGCCAGGAGACAGTACCATGACGTACCTGAACAAAGGCCAGTTCTATCCCATCACCTTGAAGGAGGTGAG
CAGCAGTGAAGGAATCCATCATCCCATCAGCAAAGTTCGAAGTGTGATCATGGTGGTTTTTGCTGAAGAC
AAAAGCAGAGAAGATCAGTTAAGGCATTGGAAGTACTGGCACTCCCGGCAGCACACCGCTAAACAAAGAT
GCATTGACATAGCTGACTATAAAGAAAGCTTCAACACTATCAGTAACGTCGAGGAGATTGCGTATAACGC
CATTTCCTTCACATGGGACATCAACGATGAAGCAAAGGTTTTCATCTCTGTGAACTGCTTAAGCACAGAT
TTCTCTTCCCAGAAGGGAGTGAAGGGGTTGCCTCTTAACATTCAAATTGATACCTATAGTTACAACAACC
GCAGCAACAAGCCTGTGCACCGGGCCTACTGCCAGATCAAGGTCTTCTGTGACAAGGGAGCTGAGCGGAA
AATCAGGGATGAAGAACGAAAGCAAAGCAAAAGAAAAGTTTCTGATGTTAAAGTGCCACTGCTTCCCTCT
CACAAGCGAATGGATATCACAGTTTTCAAACCCTTCATTGATCTCGATACTCAGCCTGTCCTCTTCATTC
CTGACGTGCACTTTGCCAACTTGCAGCGGGGCACTCATGTCCTTCCCATTGCCTCTGAAGAATTGGAGGG
TGAAGGCTCTGTCTTGAAAAGGGGGCCGTACGGCACAGAAGATGACTTTGCTGTCCCTCCTTCTACCAAG
CTGGCCCGGATAGAAGAACCAAAGAGAGTGCTGCTCTACGTTCGAAAGGAGTCAGAAGAAGTCTTTGATG
CCCTGATGCTCAAAACCCCATCTTTGAAGGGCTTGATGGAAGCTATCTCAGACAAATACGATGTTCCCCA
TGACAAGATTGGGAAAATATTCAAGAAGTGTAAAAAGGGGATCCTGGTGAACATGGACGACAACATTGTG
AAGCATTACTCCAATGAGGACACCTTCCAGCTGCAGATTGAAGAAGCCGGGGGGTCTTACAAGCTCACCC
TGACGGAGATCGGTACCGGCGGCGGCGGCGGCAGCGGCGGCGGCGGCAGCGACTACAAGGACCACGACGG
CGACTACAAGGACCACGACATCGACTACAAGGACGACGACGACAAGCACCACCACCACCACCACTAAGGA
TCCACTAGTCCAGTGTGGTGGAATTCTGCAGATATCCAGCACAGTGGCGGCCGCTCGAGTCTAGAGGGCC
CGTTTAAACCCGCTGATCAGCCTCGACTGTGCCTTCTAGTTGCCAGCCATCTGTTGTTTGCCCCTCCCCC
GTGCCTTCCTTGACCCTGGAAGGTGCCACTCCCACTGTCCTTTCCTAATAAAATGAGGAAATTGCATCGC
ATTGTCTGAGTAGGTGTCATTCTATTCTGGGGGGTGGGGTGGGGCAGGACAGCAAGGGGGAGGATTGGGA
AGACAATAGCAGGCATGCTGGGGATGCGGTGGGCTCTATGGCTTCTGAGGCGGAAAGAACCAGCTGGGGC
TCTAGGGGGTATCCCC
[124 nt withheld, positions 3167-3290]
C
[91 nt withheld, positions 3292-3382]
A
[49 nt withheld, positions 3384-3432]
CCTTTGACGTTGGAGTCCACGTTCTTT
[37 nt withheld, positions 3460-3496]
ACCCTATCTCGGTCTATTCTTTTGATTTATAAGGGATTTTGCCGATTTCGGCCTATTGGTTAAAAAATGA
GCTGATTTAACAAAAATTTAACGCGAATTAATTCTGTGGAATGTGTGTCAGTTAGGGTGTGGAAAGTCCC
CAGGCTCCCCAGCAGGCAGAAGTATGCAAAGCATGCATCTCAATTAGTCAGCAACCAGGTGTGGAAAGTC
CCCAGGCTCCCCAGCAGGCAGAAGTATGCAAAGCATGCATCTCAATTAGTCAGCAACCATAGTCCCGCCC
CTAACTCCGCCCATCCCGCCCCTAACTCCGCCCAGTTCCGCCCATTCTCCGCCCCATGGCTGACTAATTT
TTTTTATTTATGCAGAGGCCGAGGCCGCCTCTGCCTCTGAGCTATTCCAGAAGTAGTGAGGAGGCTTTTT
TGGAGGCCTAGGCTTTTGCAAAAAGCTCCCGGGAGCTTGTATATCCATTTTCGGATCTGATCAGCACGTG
ATGAAAAAGCCTGAACTCACCGCGACGTCTGTCGAGAAGTTTCTGATCGAAAAGTTCGACAGCGTCTCCG
ACCTGATGCAGCTCTCGGAGGGCGAAGAATCTCGTGCTTTCAGCTTCGATGTAGGAGGGCGTGGATATGT
CCTGCGGGTAAATAGCTGCGCCGATGGTTTCTACAAAGATCGTTATGTTTATCGGCACTTTGCATCGGCC
GCGCTCCCGATTCCGGAAGTGCTTGACATTGGGGAATTCAGCGAGAGCCTGACCTATTGCATCTCCCGCC
GTGCACAGGGTGTCACGTTGCAAGACCTGCCTGAAACCGAACTGCCCGCTGTTCTGCAGCCGGTCGCGGA
GGCCATGGATGCGATCGCTGCGGCCGATCTTAGCCAGACGAGCGGGTTCGGCCCATTCGGACCGCAAGGA
ATCGGTCAATACACTACATGGCGTGATTTCATATGCGCGATTGCTGATCCCCATGTGTATCACTGGCAAA
CTGTGATGGACGACACCGTCAGTGCGTCCGTCGCGCAGGCTCTCGATGAGCTGATGCTTTGGGCCGAGGA
CTGCCCCGAAGTCCGGCACCTCGTGCACGCGGATTTCGGCTCCAACAATGTCCTGACGGACAATGGCCGC
ATAACAGCGGTCATTGACTGGAGCGAGGCGATGTTCGGGGATTCCCAATACGAGGTCGCCAACATCTTCT
TCTGGAGGCCGTGGTTGGCTTGTATGGAGCAGCAGACGCGCTACTTCGAGCGGAGGCATCCGGAGCTTGC
AGGATCGCCGCGGCTCCGGGCGTATATGCTCCGCATTGGTCTTGACCAACTCTATCAGAGCTTGGTTGAC
GGCAATTTCGATGATGCAGCTTGGGCGCAGGGTCGATGCGACGCAATCGTCCGATCCGGAGCCGGGACTG
TCGGGCGTACACAAATCGCCCGCAGAAGCGCGGCCGTCTGGACCGATGGCTGTGTAGAAGTACTCGCCGA
TAGTGGAAACCGACGCCCCAGCACTCGTCCGAGGGCAAAGGAATAGCACGTGCTACGAGATTTCGATTCC
ACCGCCGCCTTCTATGAAAGGTTGGGCTTCGGAATCGTTTTCCGGGACGCCGGCTGGATGATCCTCCAGC
GCGGGGATCTCATGCTGGAGTTCTTCGCCCACCCCAACTTGTTTATTGCAGCTTATAATGGTTACAAATA
AAGCAATAGCATCACAAATTTCACAAATAAAGCATTTTTTTCACTGCATTCTAGTTGTGGTTTGTCCAAA
CTCATCAATGTATCTTATCATGTCTGTATACCGTCGACCTCTAGCTAGAGCTTGGCGTAATCATGGTCAT
AGCTGTTTCCTGTGTGAAATTGTTATCCGCTCACAATTCCACACAACATACGAGCCGGAAGCATAAAGTG
TAAAGCCTGGGGTGCCTAATGAGTGAGCTAACTCACATTAATTGCGTTGCGCTCACTGCCCGCTTTCCAG
TCGGGAAACCTGTCGTGCCAGCTGCATTAATGAATCGGCCAACGCGCGGGGAGAGGCGGTTTGCGTATTG
GGCGCTCTTCCGCTTCCTCGCTCACTGACTCGCTGCGCTCGGTCGTTCGGCTGCGGCGAGCGGTATCAGC
TCACTCAAAGGCGGTAATACGGTTATCCACAGAATCAGGGGATAACGCAGGAAAGAACATGTGAGCAAAA
GGCCAGCAAAAGGCCAGGAACCGTAAAAAGGCCGCGTTGCTGGCGTTTTTCCATAGGCTCCGCCCCCCTG
ACGAGCATCACAAAAATCGACGCTCAAGTCAGAGGTGGCGAAACCCGACAGGACTATAAAGATACCAGGC
GTTTCCCCCTGGAAGCTCCCTCGTGCGCTCTCCTGTTCCGACCCTGCCGCTTACCGGATACCTGTCCGCC
TTTCTCCCTTCGGGAAGCGTGGCGCTTTCTCATAGCTCACGCTGTAGGTATCTCAGTTCGGTGTAGGTCG
TTCGCTCCAAGCTGGGCTGTGTGCACGAACCCCCCGTTCAGCCCGACCGCTGCGCCTTATCCGGTAACTA
TCGTCTTGAGTCCAACCCGGTAAGACACGACTTATCGCCACTGGCAGCAGCCACTGGTAACAGGATTAGC
AGAGCGAGGTATGTAGGCGGTGCTACAGAGTTCTTGAAGTGGTGGCCTAACTACGGCTACACTAGAAGAA
CAGTATTTGGTATCTGCGCTCTGCTGAAGCCAGTTACCTTCGGAAAAAGAGTTGGTAGCTCTTGATCCGG
CAAACAAACCACCGCTGGTAGCGGTGGTTTTTTTGTTTGCAAGCAGCAGATTACGCGCAGAAAAAAAGGA
TCTCAAGAAGATCCTTTGATCTTTTCTACGGGGTCTGACGCTCAGTGGAACGAAAACTCACGTTAAGGGA
TTTTGGTCATGAGATTATCAAAAAGGATCTTCACCTAGATCCTTTTAAATTAAAAATGAAGTTTTAAATC
AATCTAAAGTATATATGAGTAAACTTGGTCTGACAGTTACCAATGCTTAATCAGTGAGGCACCTATCTCA
GCGATCTGTCTATTTCGTTCATCCATAGTTGCCTGACTCCCCGTCGTGTAGATAACTACGATACGGGAGG
GCTTACCATCTGGCCCCAGTGCTGCAATGATACCGCGAGACCCACGCTCACCGGCTCCAGATTTATCAGC
AATAAACCAGCCAGCCGGAAGGGCCGAGCGCAGAAGTGGTCCTGCAACTTTATCCGCCTCCATCCAGTCT
ATTAATTGTTGCCGGGAAGCTAGAGTAAGTAGTTCGCCAGTTAATAGTTTGCGCAACGTTGTTGCCATTG
CTACAGGCATCGTGGTGTCACGCTCGTCGTTTGGTATGGCTTCATTCAGCTCCGGTTCCCAACGATCAAG
GCGAGTTACATGATCCCCCATGTTGTGCAAAAAAGCGGTTAGCTCCTTCGGTCCTCCGATCGTTGTCAGA
AGTAAGTTGGCCGCAGTGTTATCACTCATGGTTATGGCAGCACTGCATAATTCTCTTACTGTCATGCCAT
CCGTAAGATGCTTTTCTGTGACTGGTGAGTACTCAACCAAGTCATTCTGAGAATAGTGTATGCGGCGACC
GAGTTGCTCTTGCCCGGCGTCAATACGGGATAATACCGCGCCACATAGCAGAACTTTAAAAGTGCTCATC
ATTGGAAAACGTTCTTCGGGGCGAAAACTCTCAAGGATCTTACCGCTGTTGAGATCCAGTTCGATGTAAC
CCACTCGTGCACCCAACTGATCTTCAGCATCTTTTACTTTCACCAGCGTTTCTGGGTGAGCAAAAACAGG
AAGGCAAAATGCCGCAAAAAAGGGAATAAGGGCGACACGGAAATGTTGAATACTCATACTCTTCCTTTTT
CAATATTATTGAAGCATTTATCAGGGTTATTGTCTCATGAGCGGATACATATTTGAATGTATTTAGAAAA
ATAAACAAATAGGGGTTCCGCGCACATTTCCCCGAAAAGTGCCACCTGACGTCGACGGATCGGGAGATCT
CCCGATCCCCTATGGTGCACTCTCAGTACAATCTGCTCTGATGCCGCATAGTTAAGCCAGTATCTG
