>Addgene plasmid #177767 | pcDNA3.1_Hygro(+)_GRHL1-R9A-L3F6H | depositor partial sequence | sequence record 344946 | Vector sequence identical to pcDNA3.1_Hygro(+)_GRHL1-L3F6H except for codon encoding R9 (CGG) mutated to GCC
CGACAACAAAGCCCCAGTGTTGGTTCTTC
